Addgene plasmid #227641: pCN34e-yfp
Purpose: Negative control plasmid encoding yfp downstream of an attenuated ktrA riboswitch. Plasmid confers ampicillin resistance to E. coli and erythromycin resistance to S. aureus.
Depositing lab: Angelika Grundling. Depositing organization: Imperial College London. Publication: Identification of novel genetic factors that regulate c-di-AMP production in Staphylococcus aureus using a riboswitch-based biosensor. Kviatkovski I, Zhong Q, Vaidya S, Grundling A. mSphere. 2024 Sep 17:e0032124. doi: 10.1128/msphere.00321-24. PubMed 39287429.
Backbone
  Vector backbone: pCN34e
  Vector type: Bacterial Expression
Growth in bacteria
  Bacterial resistance: Ampicillin, 100 μg/mL
  Growth temperature: 37°C
  Growth strain: DH5alpha
  Copy number: High Copy
Gene/Insert
  Gene/Insert name: yfp
  Insert size (bp): 926
Terms and licenses: Academic/Nonprofit Terms; Industry Terms: Not Available to Industry
How to cite: pCN34e-yfp was a gift from Angelika Grundling (Addgene plasmid # 227641 ; http://n2t.net/addgene:227641 ; RRID:Addgene_227641)
