[The description below was written by a language model from this plasmid's Addgene catalogue record and pLannotate feature annotations shown in this document.]
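Description:
pCN34e-yfp is an E. coli–Staphylococcus aureus shuttle plasmid of about 6.6 kb, built on the pCN34e backbone and catalogued as a bacterial expression vector. For propagation in E. coli it carries a high-copy ColE1/pUC-type origin and the β-lactamase gene with its native promoter, giving ampicillin resistance. For S. aureus, the annotated features point to a pT181-type replicon: the repN (RepC-like) initiator gene and the associated antisense ctRNA that regulates its expression and hence copy number. Selection in staphylococci comes from ermC, the 23S rRNA methyltransferase that confers erythromycin (MLS-B) resistance, together with its upstream leader peptide, which mediates inducible translational control of the gene. Short fragments of tet(K), pre, rop, bom, lacZα and a pUC polylinker are also detected and appear to be leftovers of backbone assembly rather than functional parts.

The payload is a yellow fluorescent protein reporter, which the annotation matches to mVenus-Q69M, a rapidly maturing monomeric Aequorea-derived variant. According to the record, yfp sits downstream of an attenuated ktrA riboswitch. The riboswitch is not called in the feature table, nor is a promoter explicitly annotated. A short match to Bacillus phage SP01 sequence lies just upstream of the reporter and may be part of the expression region, but the record does not say so. The plasmid is described as a negative control, and the associated work concerns a riboswitch-based biosensor for finding genetic factors that regulate c-di-AMP production in S. aureus. It presumably provides a baseline against which the fluorescence of the functional biosensor is compared.
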