Features (pLannotate 1.2.2; 15 found; start..end, strand, type, name):
    535..591     -  CDS            ermC: LPRM_STAAU - Experimental evidence at protein level: Swiss-Prot protein existence level 1. This peptide is involved in the control mechanism of the synthesis of the erythromycin resistance protein. From Staphylococcus aureus.
    909..1205    -  CDS            tet (fragment): TCR_STAAU - Also known as tet(K). Protein inferred from homology: Swiss-Prot protein existence level 3. Resistance to tetracycline by an active tetracycline efflux. This is an energy-dependent process that decreases the accumulation of the antibiotic in whole cells. This protein functions as a metal- tetracycline/H(+) antiporter. From Staphylococcus aureus.
   1370..2311    -  CDS            repN: REPN_STAAU - Experimental evidence at protein level: Swiss-Prot protein existence level 1. This protein is probably a specific topoisomerase involved in initiating replication. This protein is specifically required and may be rate-limiting for replication of the plasmid in vivo. From Staphylococcus aureus.
   2405..2499    +  ncRNA          ctRNA pT181: Accession: RF00242 - ctRNA
   2841..2996    -  CDS            pre (fragment): PRE3_STAAC - Protein inferred from homology: Swiss-Prot protein existence level 3. The interaction of the RSA site and the PRE protein may not only serves a function in plasmid maintenance, but may also contributes to the distribution of small antibiotic resistance plasmids among Gram- positive bacteria. From Staphylococcus aureus (strain COL).
   3004..3161    -  CDS            lacZα (fragment): LacZα fragment of β-galactosidase; lacZ fragment
   3207..3923    -  CDS            mVenus-Q69M: mVenus-Q69M is a basic (constitutively fluorescent) yellow fluorescent protein published in 2010, derived from Aequorea victoria. It is reported to be a very rapidly-maturing monomer.
   4040..4129    -  CDS            43 (fragment): GP43_BPSP1 - Protein predicted: Swiss-Prot protein existence level 4. From Bacillus phage SP01 (Bacteriophage SP01).
   4130..4160    +  misc_feature   MCS (fragment): pUC18/19 multiple cloning site
   4290..4878    -  rep_origin     ori: high-copy-number ColE1/pMB1/pBR322/pUC origin of replication
   5049..5909    -  CDS            AmpR: β-lactamase; bla; confers resistance to ampicillin, carbenicillin, and related antibiotics
   5910..6014    -  promoter       AmpR promoter: bla
   6109..6144    +  CDS            rop (fragment): Rop protein, which maintains plasmids at low copy number; rop
   6246..6263    +  misc_feature   bom (fragment): basis of mobility region from pBR322
   6381..472     -  CDS            ermC (across the origin): ERMC1_STAAU - Experimental evidence at transcript level: Swiss-Prot protein existence level 2. This protein produces a dimethylation of the adenine residue at position 2085 in 23S rRNA, resulting in reduced affinity between ribosomes and macrolide-lincosamide-streptogramin B antibiotics. From Staphylococcus aureus.
>Addgene plasmid #227641 | pCN34e-yfp | addgene full sequence | sequence record 456024 | Addgene NGS Result
CCATACTTAATATAGAAATATCAACTTCTGCCATTAAAAGTAATGCCAATGAGCGTTTTGTATTTAATAA
TCTTTTAGCAAACCCGTATTCCACGATTAAATAAATCTCATTAGCTATACTATCAAAAACAATTTTGCGT
ATTATATCCGTACTTATGTTATAAGGTATATTACCATATATTTTATAGGATTGGTTTTTAGGAAATTTAA
ACTGCAATATATCCTTGTTTAAAACTTGGAAATTATCGTGATCAACAAGTTTATTTTCTGTAGTTTTGCA
TAATTTATGGTCTATTTCAATGGCAGTTACGAAATTACACCTCTTTACTAATTCAAGGGTAAAATGGCCT
TTTCCTGAGCCGATTTCAAAGATATTATCATGTTCATTTAATCTTATATTTGTCATTATTTTATCTATAT
TATGTTTTGAAGTAATAAAGTTTTGACTGTGTTTTATATTTTTCTCGTTCATTATAACCCTCTTTAATTT
GGTTATATGAATTTTGCTTATTAACGATTCATTATAACCACTTATTTTTTGTTTGGTTGATAATGAACTG
TGCTGATTACAAAAATACTAAAAATGCCCATATTTTTTCCTCCTTATAAAATTAGTATAATTATAGCACG
AGCTCTGATAAATATGAACATGATGAGTGATCGTTAAATTTATACTGCAATCGGATGCGATTATTGAATA
AAAGATATGAGAGATTTATCTAATTTCTTTTTTCTTGTAAAAAAAGAAAGTTCTTAAAGGTTTTATAGTT
TTGGTCGTAGAGCACACGGTTTAACGACTTAATTACGAAGTAAATAAGTCTAGTGTGTTAGACTTTATGA
AATCTATATACGTTTATATATATTTATTATCCGGAGGTGTAGCATGTCTCATTCAATTCCTAGGTGGGCC
CAATAAAAGCAATCAATGAACCAAGACAGCTCAAACTAATACCAATAATTAACAATTTTTTTATATTTAT
ATAATCAGATAATTTTCCATATACTGCTGTTCCTATCGAAAAAGTTAACATATATGCAGTGTTTACCCAG
TTTGTAATTCCAGGAGTAGTATTAAAATGATTTGCAATATCAGGTAAAGAAACATTTAAAACCATTTCAT
TTAATACACTAAAAAATGAAAGAATACAAAGCCAAAATAAAACGCTATAAAACAAACCTTTAAATTTTTT
ATATAAACTAAACAATTTTACCTCTTTACTTGAGGTGACTAAAGTTTATAGGGGTAAATTATTCTTTCAC
CTCATATAAATTCCCCAAATTTTTAAATAGACACTTCATAAAAAAATCCTCCTAAATTAGAATAGTTTAA
ATATATCATTTTTGTTCAGTAATATTAATATGTACACTATTTCCAAAATTTAAATTCATGTTGCCAAAAA
TCGATTTGTTTTTGCAATTGTTTTTCGTTCGCTTTTAAAGTCGATTTCATTAAGTCCGTTAAATCGACTG
GCGAAATTTCTTTTATCAAATTCTTATATTTTGTTCTAGAATTTCTGTGAAGCTTTCCCCATTCTTCTTC
ATCACTCAATAACATAAAAACTATTGCTCTATCCGCAGTGCGTTGGATAGTTTTCCAATCTGGTTGCAAG
ATATGTAAATCACTAAAGCAATCATTCCAGTAATCCACCATATCTCTTTTAAGTTCGATTTCTACACGCC
ATAAATGTTCAGACATAACTTCAGCATCTGCATTATCTTTACGTTCTTGCTTTTTATTATAAATTCTAAT
AAATCTATTACTATCTCTCACGCCAAAATATTTTGTTTCTGGCTTACCATTACGACCATAAAAAATAGTT
TTCTTAACTGCTTTATCAGACATTGCATAGTAGTCACTCAAATCATCTTCAAAATCAAAGGCTAAATCTA
ATCTTGTAAAACCGTCATCTTCCATGTAGCTTATTATATTTTGTTTTAACCAAATCATTTCATCTCGTGT
AAGTTTGTTTGGATTAAATTCAATACGCATATTACGTCTATCCCAACTATCTGCTTTCACTTTGTCATAT
TCAATATAAACTTTTTCTTGAAGTGCTTTAGCTTTAAACTTTGTTTGAAGAATATCCCAAAGTCTTATTT
GGGGCTCTACACTCATAAATTTAGAAAGGGCTTGAGCGTTGTCTCGGTTGAGATTTCCAACGATCGTCAT
TGCATCAAAACTTAATTTTGGATCAGATATGCACACAGTATGTGCGTCCAACCGGCTATTAGAGTAGCCG
GTTTTAGAAAAATTGTCTAAATCGTGATTTTCCAAATGATTTGAATGATTTGCATGATTGTTTTTATACA
TAAAAAATCGACTCCTTAATCTCAATTTCGTTTAAGGAATCGCTCACCCAAATATATATCTTGATGTATA
TTTAAATATCGTTTAATATCTAAATATACAAGATTATAAAAACAACTCAGTGTTTTTTTCTTTGAATGAT
GTCGTTCACAAACTTTGGTCAGGGCGTGAGCGACTCCTTTTTATTTTGTTATTAATATAACACTATCAAA
AGATTTGGTCTAATCAGATCAAGTCTTTTTTTATTTAAGCATTTGTATTATCTGGTAAACAGTTAAAACT
ACTAAAACACCAAGTACATACTTACTTGTTATAAAATTCTCAAAGGCTTCTCTGAATTTCATTTCTTCAA
CTCCTTTTATTGCTTTATTCCAATTTCCTTATTGGTCGGAACCTACAGGGCTTTATGTGTTGTTGAGTTG
GTACTTTCTTGGGATTAATCCCAATTCAAGTCCAACCAACTCGCTAACAAGTTAGCTAACACATAGCCCA
TTCCAACCAATAAGTTTTCTCGGCATAAATGCATGTTCTATAAGTGCATACCTCTATCTCGTTTTTGATT
CTTTTGTTGTTCTTGTTGCTGTTCCTGTTCTGAATATAATTCTGGATTCATTTTTTTATCTAAGTTTCCT
GCTAAACCATTTAGTTTTGGTTCATCTTCTGTTAACTTATTAACTCTTTCCGCAAAGGCGCCATTCGCCA
TTCAGGCTGCGCAACTGTTGGGAAGGGCGATCGGTGCGGGCCTCTTCGCTATTACGCCAGCTGGCGAAAG
GGGGATGTGCTGCAAGGCGATTAAGTTGGGTAACGCCAGGGTTTTCCCAGTCACGACGTTGTAAAACGAC
GGCCAGTGAATTCAAAAAAACCCCGCCCTGTCAGGGGCGGGGTTTTTGCTAGCTTATTTATACAGTTCGT
CCATACCGTGGGTAATGCCTGCCGCGGTAACAAATTCCAGCAGTACCATGTGGTCACGTTTTTCGTTCGG
GTCTTTAGACAGTTTGCTCTGGTAGGACAGGTAATGGTTATCTGGCAGCAGTACTGGGCCATCACCGATT
GGAGTGTTCTGCTGGTAGTGATCTGCCAGCTGTACGCCACCATCTTCAATGTTGTGACGGATCTTGAAGT
TTGCTTTGATGCCGTTTTTCTGCTTGTCAGCAGTAATGTAAACGTTGTGGGAGTTGTAGTTGTATTCCAG
CTTGTGACCCAGAATGTTGCCGTCCTCTTTGAAGTCAATGCCTTTCAGTTCGATGCGGTTGACCAGGGTG
TCACCCTCGAATTTAACTTCGGCACGGGTTTTATAGTTGCCGTCGTCCTTGAAAAAGATCGTACGTTCTT
GGACATAGCCTTCCGGCATGGCAGATTTGAAGAAGTCATGCTGTTTCATGTGATCCGGGTAACGCGCAAA
ACACATCAGGCCGTAACCCAGAGTAGTGACCAGAGTTGGCCACGGAACAGGCAGTTTGCCGGTGGTACAG
ATCAGTTTCAGAGTCAGTTTGCCATAAGTAGCATCACACTCGCCTTCACCAGACACGGAAAATTTGTGGC
CATTCACGTCACCATCCAGCTCAACCAGAATTGGCACAACGCCGGTGAACAGTTCTTCACCTTTGCTCAT
AATGTGACTTTCCTCCTTAAGCTTTTGGTTCCCCCGTTCGTGTTTGATTATGCACACACATTATGCCACA
CCTTGTAGATAAAGTCAACAACTTTTTCGAAAATTTTTCAGGAATTTTAGCAGAGGTTGTTCTGGATGTA
GAACAAAACATCTTTCCGCTCTTGTGCTGTAAGGATATCTTTCTTGGAAGCTAGGTAGGCAAGGGCTACG
GATCCTCTAGAGTCGACCTGCAGGCATGCAGCGGCCGCCAGCTCACTCAAAGGCGGTAATACGGTTATCC
ACAGAATCAGGGGATAACGCAGGAAAGAACATGTGAGCAAAAGGCCAGCAAAAGGCCAGGAACCGTAAAA
AGGCCGCGTTGCTGGCGTTTTTCCATAGGCTCCGCCCCCCTGACGAGCATCACAAAAATCGACGCTCAAG
TCAGAGGTGGCGAAACCCGACAGGACTATAAAGATACCAGGCGTTTCCCCCTGGAAGCTCCCTCGTGCGC
TCTCCTGTTCCGACCCTGCCGCTTACCGGATACCTGTCCGCCTTTCTCCCTTCGGGAAGCGTGGCGCTTT
CTCATAGCTCACGCTGTAGGTATCTCAGTTCGGTGTAGGTCGTTCGCTCCAAGCTGGGCTGTGTGCACGA
ACCCCCCGTTCAGCCCGACCGCTGCGCCTTATCCGGTAACTATCGTCTTGAGTCCAACCCGGTAAGACAC
GACTTATCGCCACTGGCAGCAGCCACTGGTAACAGGATTAGCAGAGCGAGGTATGTAGGCGGTGCTACAG
AGTTCTTGAAGTGGTGGCCTAACTACGGCTACACTAGAAGAACAGTATTTGGTATCTGCGCTCTGCTGAA
GCCAGTTACCTTCGGAAAAAGAGTTGGTAGCTCTTGATCCGGCAAACAAACCACCGCTGGTAGCGGTGGT
TTTTTTGTTTGCAAGCAGCAGATTACGCGCAGAAAAAAAGGATCTCAAGAAGATCCTTTGATCTTTTCTA
CGGGGTCTGACGCTCAGTGGAACGAAAACTCACGTTAAGGGATTTTGGTCATGAGATTATCAAAAAGGAT
CTTCACCTAGATCCTTTTAAATTAAAAATGAAGTTTTAAATCAATCTAAAGTATATATGAGTAAACTTGG
TCTGACAGTTACCAATGCTTAATCAGTGAGGCACCTATCTCAGCGATCTGTCTATTTCGTTCATCCATAG
TTGCCTGACTCCCCGTCGTGTAGATAACTACGATACGGGAGGGCTTACCATCTGGCCCCAGTGCTGCAAT
GATACCGCGAGACCCACGCTCACCGGCTCCAGATTTATCAGCAATAAACCAGCCAGCCGGAAGGGCCGAG
CGCAGAAGTGGTCCTGCAACTTTATCCGCCTCCATCCAGTCTATTAATTGTTGCCGGGAAGCTAGAGTAA
GTAGTTCGCCAGTTAATAGTTTGCGCAACGTTGTTGCCATTGCTACAGGCATCGTGGTGTCACGCTCGTC
GTTTGGTATGGCTTCATTCAGCTCCGGTTCCCAACGATCAAGGCGAGTTACATGATCCCCCATGTTGTGC
AAAAAAGCGGTTAGCTCCTTCGGTCCTCCGATCGTTGTCAGAAGTAAGTTGGCCGCAGTGTTATCACTCA
TGGTTATGGCAGCACTGCATAATTCTCTTACTGTCATGCCATCCGTAAGATGCTTTTCTGTGACTGGTGA
GTACTCAACCAAGTCATTCTGAGAATAGTGTATGCGGCGACCGAGTTGCTCTTGCCCGGCGTCAATACGG
GATAATACCGCGCCACATAGCAGAACTTTAAAAGTGCTCATCATTGGAAAACGTTCTTCGGGGCGAAAAC
TCTCAAGGATCTTACCGCTGTTGAGATCCAGTTCGATGTAACCCACTCGTGCACCCAACTGATCTTCAGC
ATCTTTTACTTTCACCAGCGTTTCTGGGTGAGCAAAAACAGGAAGGCAAAATGCCGCAAAAAAGGGAATA
AGGGCGACACGGAAATGTTGAATACTCATACTCTTCCTTTTTCAATATTATTGAAGCATTTATCAGGGTT
ATTGTCTCATGAGCGGATACATATTTGAATGTATTTAGAAAAATAAACAAATAGGGGTTCCGCGCACATT
TCCCCGAAAAGTGCCACCTGACGTCTAAGAAACCATTATTATCATGACATTAACCTATAAAAATAGGCGT
ATCACGAGGCCCTTTCGTCTCGCGCGTTTCGGTGATGACGGTGAAAACCTCTGACACATGCAGCTCCCGG
AGACGGTCACAGCTTGTCTGTAAGCGGATGCCGGGAGCAGACAAGCCCGTCAGGGCGCGTCAGCGGGTGT
TGGCGGGTGTCGGGGCTGGCTTAACTATGCGGCCGCTCGAGGCCGCGGAAAACTGGTTTAAGCCGACTGC
GCAAAAGACATAATCGATTCACAAAAAATAGGCACACGAAAAACAAGTTAAGGGATGCAGTTTATGCATC
CCTTAACTTACTTATTAAATAATTTATAGCTATTGAAAAGAGATAAGAATTGTTCAAAGCTAATATTGTT
TAAATCGTCAATTCCTGCATGTTTTAAGGAATTGTTAAATTGATTTTTTGTAAATATTTTCTTGTATTCT
TTGTTAACCCATTTCATAACGAAATAATTATACTTTTGTTTATCTTTGTGTGATATTCTTGATTTTTTTC
TACTTAATCTGATAAGTGAGCTATTCACTTTAGGTTTAGGATGAAAATATTCTCTTGGAA
